>Addgene plasmid #237916 | TRBV6-4 | addgene full sequence | sequence record 478894 | Addgene NGS Result
CTGAGAGACTCTAAATCCAGTGACAAGTCTGTCTGCCTATTCACCGATTTTGATTCTCAAACAAATGTGT
CACAAAGTAAGGATTCTGACGTCTATATCACAGACAAAACTGTGCTAGACATGAGGTCTATGGACTTCAA
GAGCAACAGTGCTGTGGCCTGGAGCAACAAATCTGACTTTGCATGTGCAAACGCCTTCAACAACAGCATT
ATTCCAGAAGATACCTTCTTCCCCAGCCCAGAAAGTTCCTGTGATGTCAAGCTGGTCGAGAAATCTTTTG
AAACAGATACGAACCTAAACTTTCAAAACCTGTCAGTGATTGGGTTCCGAATCCTCCTCCTGAAAGTGGC
CGGGTTTAATCTGCTCATGACGCTGCGGCTGTGGTCCAGCTGAGGAATTCATCAGAAGAGCCTCGAGGCG
GCCGCATGTGAGTCTCCCTATAGTGAGTCGTATTAATTTCGCGGGCGGAACCCCTATTTGTTTATTTTTC
TAAATACATTCAAATATGTATCCGCTCATGAGTAGCACCAGGCGTTTAAGGGCACCAATAACTGCCTTAA
AAAAATTACGCCCCGCCCTGCCACTCATCGCAGTACTGTTGTAATTCATTAAGCATTCTGCCGACATGGA
AGCCATCACAAACGGCATGATGAACCTGAATCGCCAGCGGCATCAGCACCTTGTCGCCTTGCGTATAATA
TTTGCCCATGGTGAAAACGGGGGCGAAGAAGTTGTCCATATTGGCCACGTTTAAATCAAAACTGGTGAAA
CTCACCCAGGGATTGGCTGAGACAAAAAACATATTCTCAATAAACCCTTTAGGGAAATAGGCCAGGTTTT
CACCGTAACACGCCACATCTTGCGAATATATGTGTAGAAACTGCCGGAAATCGTCGTGGTATTCACTCCA
GAGCGATGAAAACGTTTCAGTTTGCTCATGGAAAACGGTGTAACAAGGGTGAACACTATCCCATATCACC
AGCTCACCGTCTTTCATTGCCATACGAAATTCCGGATGAGCATTCATCAGGCGGGCAAGAATGTGAATAA
AGGCCGGATAAAACTTGTGCTTATTTTTCTTTACGGTCTTTAAAAAGGCCGTAATATCCAGCTGAACGGT
CTGGTTATAGGTACATTGAGCAACTGACTGAAATGCCTCAAAATGTTCTTTACGATGCCATTGGGATATA
TCAACGGTGGTATATCCAGTGATTTTTTTCTCCATTTTAGCTTCCTTAGCTCCTGAAAATCTCGATAACT
CAAAAAATACGCCCGGTAGTGATCTTATTTCATTATGGTGAAAGTTGGAACCTCTTACGTGCCGATCAAA
GTCTCATTTTCGCCAAAAGTTGTCATGACCAAAATCCCTTAACGTGAGTTTTCGTTCCACTGAGCGTCAG
ACCCCGTAGAAAAGATCAAAGGATCTTCTTGAGATCCTTTTTTTCTGCGCGTAATCTGCTGCTTGCAAAC
AAAAAAACCACCGCTACCAGCGGTGGTTTGTTTGCCGGATCAAGAGCTACCAACTCTTTTTCCGAAGGTA
ACTGGCTTCAGCAGAGCGCAGATACCAAATACTGTTCTTCTAGTGTAGCCGTAGTTAGGCCACCACTTCA
AGAACTCTGTAGCACCGCCTACATACCTCGCTCTGCTAATCCTGTTACCAGTGGCTGCTGCCAGTGGCGA
TAAGTCGTGTCTTACCGGGTTGGACTCAAGACGATAGTTACCGGATAAGGCGCAGCGGTCGGGCTGAACG
GGGGGTTCGTGCACACAGCCCAGCTTGGAGCGAACGACCTACACCGAACTGAGATACCTACAGCGTGAGC
TATGAGAAAGCGCCACGCTTCCCGAAGGGAGAAAGGCGGACAGGTATCCGGTAAGCGGCAGGGTCGGAAC
AGGAGAGCGCACGAGGGAGCTTCCAGGGGGAAACGCCTGGTATCTTTATAGTCCTGTCGGGTTTCGCCAC
CTCTGACTTGAGCGTCGATTTTTGTGATGCTCGTCAGGGGGGCGGAGCCTATGGAAAAACGCCAGCAATG
CGGCCTTTTTACGGTTCCTGGCCTTTTGCTGGCCTTTTGCTCACATGTTCTTTCCTGCGTTATCCCCTGA
TTCTGTGGATAACCGTATTACCGCCTTTGAGTGAGCTGATACCGCTCGCCGCAGCCGAACGACCGAGCGC
AGCGAGTCAGTGAGCGAGGAAGCCGAAAAATCAATAATCAGACAACAAGATGTGCGAACTCGATATTTTA
CACGACTCTCTTTACCAATTCTGCCCCGAATTACACTTAAAACGACTCAACAGCTTAACGTTGGCTTGCC
ACGCATTACTTGACTGTAAAACTCTCACTCTTACCGAACTTGGCCGTAACCTGCCAACCAAAGCGAGAAC
AAAACATAACATCAAACGAATCGACCGATTGTTAGGTAATCGTCACTTGCAGGAAGGTTTAAACGCATTT
AGGTGACACTATAGAAGTGTGTATCGCTCGAGGCTCTTCAGCATCTAGAGCCACCGGCATGAGCCACCAT
GAGAATCAGGCTCCTGTGCTGTGTGGCCTTTTCTCTCCTGTGGGCAGGTCCAGTGATTGCTGGGATCACC
CAGGCACCAACATCTCAGATCCTGGCAGCAGGACGGCGCATGACACTGAGATGTACCCAGGATATGAGAC
ATAATGCCATGTACTGGTATAGACAAGATCTAGGACTGGGGCTAAGGCTCATCCATTATTCAAATACTGC
AGGTACCACTGGCAAAGGAGAAGTCCCTGATGGTTATAGTGTCTCCAGAGCAAACACAGATGATTTCCCC
CTCACGTTGGCGTCTGCTGTACCCTCTCAGACCTTAGTCTTCGTCACGAGACGTAATGGAGACCATGCGA
TATCCGTAGGTCTCGAAACCGTCTCGGGGTGAAGACATAGCGGTGTACCAG
Features (pLannotate 1.2.2; 8 found; start..end, strand, type, name):
    437..455     -  promoter       T7 promoter: promoter for bacteriophage T7 RNA polymerase
    465..522     +  promoter       AmpR promoter (fragment): bla
    569..1225    -  CDS            cat: CAT_ECOLX - Experimental evidence at protein level: Swiss-Prot protein existence level 1. This enzyme is an effector of chloramphenicol resistance in bacteria. From Escherichia coli. This protein is used as a marker in many commonly used cloning vectors, such as pACYC184.
   1226..1328    -  promoter       cat promoter: promoter of the E. coli cat gene encoding chloramphenicol acetyltransferase
   1429..2017    +  rep_origin     ori: high-copy-number ColE1/pMB1/pBR322/pUC origin of replication
   2447..2465    +  promoter       SP6 promoter: promoter for bacteriophage SP6 RNA polymerase
   2519..2842    +  CDS            TRBV6-5 (fragment): TVB65_HUMAN - Experimental evidence at protein level: Swiss-Prot protein existence level 1. V region of the variable domain of T cell receptor (TR) beta chain that participates in the antigen recognition (PubMed:24600447). Alpha-beta T cell receptors are antigen specific receptors which are essential to the immune response and are present on the cell surface of T lymphocytes. Recognize peptide-major histocompatibility (MH) (pMH) complexes that are displayed by antigen presenting cells (APC), a prerequisite for efficient T cell adaptive immunity against pathogens (PubMed:25493333). Binding of a
   2904..390     +  CDS            TRAC (across the origin): TRAC_HUMAN - Also known as TCRA. Experimental evidence at protein level: Swiss-Prot protein existence level 1. Constant region of T cell receptor (TR) alpha chain (PubMed:24600447). Alpha-beta T cell receptors are antigen specific receptors which are essential to the immune response and are present on the cell surface of T lymphocytes. Recognize peptide-major histocompatibility (MH) (pMH) complexes that are displayed by antigen presenting cells (APC), a prerequisite for efficient T cell adaptive immunity against pathogens (PubMed:25493333). Binding of alpha-beta TR to pMH complex initiates TR-
