[The description below was written by a language model from this plasmid's Addgene catalogue record and pLannotate feature annotations shown in this document.]
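Description:
TRBV6-4 is a small, high-copy bacterial cloning plasmid built on the pGGA-select backbone and catalogued as a synthetic biology vector. It serves as a modular part donor for assembling human T cell receptor genes rather than as an expression construct in its own right. It replicates in E. coli through a ColE1/pUC-type origin and is selected with chloramphenicol, conferred by a cat (chloramphenicol acetyltransferase) gene driven by its native cat promoter. A short fragment of the AmpR promoter is also annotated, but no beta-lactamase coding sequence is present. SP6 and T7 bacteriophage promoters flank the insert region, as is typical for this kind of assembly backbone, where they are useful as sequencing priming sites or for in vitro transcription.

The payload is a human TRBV6-4-TRAC insert: a segment encoding the beta-chain variable gene TRBV6-4 followed, after a short gap, by sequence encoding the T cell receptor alpha constant region (TRAC), which spans the numbering origin of the circular sequence. The automated annotation labels the V segment as a fragment of TRBV6-5, which most likely reflects the close similarity among TRBV6 family members rather than a discrepancy with the catalogue identity. The annotated V and TRAC features together cover more than the 403 bp listed as the insert size, so that figure may not describe the whole payload. No eukaryotic promoter, polyadenylation signal or viral element is annotated.

According to the record, the plasmid supplies the TRBV6-4 allele and TRAC for generating TCRs by cloning, as part of a scalable TCR synthesis and screening workflow. The exact cloning method and junction design are not stated.
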