Addgene plasmid #237916: TRBV6-4
Purpose: Encodes TRBV6-4 allele and TRAC to generate TCRs via cloning
Depositing lab: Michael Birnbaum. Depositing organization: Massachusetts Institute of Technology. Publication: Scalable TCR synthesis and screening enable antigen reactivity mapping in vitiligo. Gaglione SA, Mukkamala RS, Krishna C, Smith BE, Wadsworth MH 2nd, Jelinsky SA, Perez CR, Schmidt-Hong L, Katz EL, Gellatly KJ, Ali LR, Shen J, Holec PV, Zhao QH, Chan AO, Xu EJK, Kravarik KM, Guzova JA, Dobson CS, Singh H, Garber M, Dougan M, Dougan SK, Harris JE, Winkler A, Birnbaum ME. Immunity. 2026 Feb 10;59(2):477-493.e9. doi: 10.1016/j.immuni.2026.01.001. Epub 2026 Jan 28. PubMed 41610844.
Backbone
  Vector backbone: pGGA-select
  Backbone manufacturer: Addgene Plasmid #195714
  Backbone size w/o insert (bp): 2518
  Vector type: Synthetic Biology
Growth in bacteria
  Bacterial resistance: Chloramphenicol, 25 μg/mL
  Growth temperature: 37°C
  Growth strain: DH5alpha
  Copy number: High Copy
Gene/Insert
  Gene/Insert name: TRBV6-4-TRAC
  Species: H. sapiens (human)
  Insert size (bp): 403
  Mutation: None
  Entrez Gene: TRBV6-4 (a.k.a. TCRBV13S5, TCRBV6S4, TRBV64)
  Cloning method: Unknown
Terms and licenses: Academic/Nonprofit Terms; Industry Terms: Not Available to Industry
Depositor comments: Please visit https://doi.org/10.1101/2025.04.24.649726 for bioRxiv preprint.
How to cite: TRBV6-4 was a gift from Michael Birnbaum (Addgene plasmid # 237916 ; http://n2t.net/addgene:237916 ; RRID:Addgene_237916)
